Addgene plasmid #21627: pKP332 (Lenti-OSK1)
Depositing lab: Tim Townes. Depositing organization: University of Alabama at Birmingham. Publication: Polycistronic lentiviral vector for "hit and run" reprogramming of adult skin fibroblasts to induced pluripotent stem cells. Chang CW, Lai YS, Pawlik KM, Liu K, Sun CW, Li C, Schoeb TR, Townes TM. Stem Cells. 2009 May . 27(5):1042-9. 10.1002/stem.39 PubMed 19415770.
Backbone
  Vector backbone: pDL171 (pWPI with deletion of 1409 bp XhoI [EMCV IRES GFP] frag)
  Backbone size w/o insert (bp): 9692
  Vector type: Mammalian Expression, Lentiviral, Cre/Lox
Growth in bacteria
  Bacterial resistance: Ampicillin, 100 μg/mL
  Growth temperature: 37°C
  Growth strain: Stbl3
  Copy number: High Copy
Gene/Insert
  Gene/Insert name: hOCT4 - 2A - hSOX2 - 2A - hKLF4 (alt names: POU5F1; Porcine teschovirus-1 2A peptide)
  Species: H. sapiens (human); Porcine teschovirus-1
  Insert size (bp): 3589
  GenBank ID: BC117435 BC029923 BC013923
  Entrez Gene: POU5F1 (a.k.a. OCT3, OCT4, OCT4Borf1, OTF-3, OTF3, OTF4, Oct-3, Oct-4, Oct3/4); SOX2 (a.k.a. ANOP3, MCOPS3); KLF4 (a.k.a. EZF, GKLF)
  Cloning method: Restriction Enzyme; 5′ cloning site SwaI (not destroyed); 3′ cloning site SwaI (not destroyed)
  Sequencing primers: 5′ GGCACCTCGATTAGTTCTCGAGC; 3′ AATCCAGAGGTTGATTATCG
Terms and licenses: Academic/Nonprofit Terms; Industry Terms: Not Available to Industry
Depositor comments: Plasmid constructed by Kevin Pawlik
How to cite: pKP332 (Lenti-OSK1) was a gift from Tim Townes (Addgene plasmid # 21627 ; http://n2t.net/addgene:21627 ; RRID:Addgene_21627)
