[The description below was written by a language model from this plasmid's Addgene catalogue record and pLannotate feature annotations shown in this document.]
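Description:
pKP332 (Lenti-OSK1) is an HIV-1-based lentiviral transfer plasmid for polycistronic expression of three human reprogramming factors in mammalian cells. It is built on pDL171, a pWPI derivative from which the EMCV IRES-GFP fragment was removed, so the vector carries no fluorescent reporter. The full depositor sequence is about 13.3 kb. In bacteria it is maintained through a high-copy ColE1/pUC-type origin and selected with ampicillin via the β-lactamase gene. A recombination-deficient strain (Stbl3) is recorded as the host, as is usual for LTR-containing plasmids. The backbone also retains remnants of an SV40 promoter-gpt cassette with SV40 small t intron and polyadenylation sequences; gpt is annotated only as fragments.

Between the LTRs the annotation shows the HIV-1 Ψ packaging signal with a partial gag sequence and the RRE for Rev-dependent export of the vector RNA. These are followed by an EF-1α core promoter with its intron A driving a single open reading frame: human OCT4 (POU5F1), SOX2 and KLF4, joined by porcine teschovirus-1 2A peptides. Ribosomal skipping at each 2A yields three separate proteins from one transcript. A cPPT/CTS element and a WPRE lie downstream of the coding region, the latter to enhance transcript expression. A single loxP site sits just upstream of the truncated 3′ LTR. Elements placed in the 3′ U3 region are normally copied into both LTRs during reverse transcription, so the integrated provirus would be flanked by loxP sites and excisable by Cre. This fits the "hit and run" strategy named in the associated publication, in which adult skin fibroblasts are reprogrammed to induced pluripotent stem cells and the transgene cassette is then removed.
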