Features (pLannotate 1.2.2; 37 found; start..end, strand, type, name):
      2..331     +  CDS            nef (fragment): NEF_HV1BR - Experimental evidence at protein level: Swiss-Prot protein existence level 1. Extracellular Nef protein targets CD4(+) T-lymphocytes for apoptosis by interacting with CXCR4 surface receptors (PubMed:14990729). From Human immunodeficiency virus type 1 group M subtype B (isolate BRU/LAI) (HIV-1).
    379..636     +  LTR            5' LTR (truncated): truncated 5' long terminal repeat (LTR) from HIV-1
    683..808     +  misc_feature   HIV-1 Ψ: packaging signal of human immunodeficiency virus type 1
    792..1155    +  CDS            HIV-1 gag (fragment): gag protein from human immunodeficiency virus 1; gag
   1301..1534    +  misc_feature   RRE: The Rev response element (RRE) of HIV-1 allows for Rev-dependent mRNA export from the nucleus to the cytoplasm.
   1911..2011    +  CDS            Rev (fragment): human immunodeficiency virus 1 (HIV-1) Rev protein; rev; enhances nuclear export of unspliced and incompletely spliced viral mRNAs
   2048..2114    +  CDS            small t antigen (fragment): SV40 (simian virus 40) small t antigen
   2140..2351    +  promoter       EF-1α core promoter: core promoter for human elongation factor EF-1α
   2352..2460    +  intron         EF-1α intron A (fragment): intron upstream of the start codon of human EF-1α
   3086..3289    +  intron         EF-1α intron A: truncated intron upstream of the start codon of human EF-1α
   3323..4402    +  CDS            POU5F1: PO5F1_HUMAN - Also known as OCT3, OCT4, OTF3. Experimental evidence at protein level: Swiss-Prot protein existence level 1. Transcription factor that binds to the octamer motif (5'- ATTTGCAT-3'). Forms a trimeric complex with SOX2 or SOX15 on DNA and controls the expression of a number of genes involved in embryonic development such as YES1, FGF4, UTF1 and ZFP206. Critical for early embryogenesis and for embryonic stem cell pluripotency. From Homo sapiens (Human).
   4412..4464    +  CDS            P2A (fragment): 2A peptide from porcine teschovirus-1 polyprotein Eukaryotic ribosomes fail to insert a peptide bond between the Gly and Pro residues, yielding separate polypeptides.
   4469..5419    +  CDS            SOX2: SOX2_HUMAN - Experimental evidence at protein level: Swiss-Prot protein existence level 1. Transcription factor that forms a trimeric complex with OCT4 on DNA and controls the expression of a number of genes involved in embryonic development such as YES1, FGF4, UTF1 and ZFP206 (By similarity). Binds to the proximal enhancer region of NANOG (By similarity). Critical for early embryogenesis and for embryonic stem cell pluripotency (PubMed:18035408). Downstream SRRT target that mediates the promotion of neural stem cell self-renewal (By similarity). Keeps neural cells undifferentiated by countera
   5429..5481    +  CDS            P2A (fragment): 2A peptide from porcine teschovirus-1 polyprotein Eukaryotic ribosomes fail to insert a peptide bond between the Gly and Pro residues, yielding separate polypeptides.
   5486..6895    +  CDS            KLF4 (fragment): KLF4_HUMAN - Also known as EZF, GKLF. Experimental evidence at protein level: Swiss-Prot protein existence level 1. Transcription factor; can act both as activator and as repressor. Binds the 5'-CACCC-3' core sequence. Binds to the promoter region of its own gene and can activate its own transcription. Regulates the expression of key transcription factors during embryonic development. Plays an important role in maintaining embryonic stem cells, and in preventing their differentiation. Required for establishing the barrier function of the skin and for postnatal maturation and maintenance of the
   6935..7052    +  misc_feature   cPPT/CTS: central polypurine tract and central termination sequence of HIV-1
   7087..7675    +  misc_feature   WPRE: woodchuck hepatitis virus posttranscriptional regulatory element
   7719..7823    +  CDS            nef (fragment): NEF_HV1LA - Experimental evidence at protein level: Swiss-Prot protein existence level 1. Extracellular Nef protein targets CD4(+) T-lymphocytes for apoptosis by interacting with CXCR4 surface receptors. From Human immunodeficiency virus type 1 group M subtype B (isolate Lai) (HIV-1).
   7844..7877    +  protein_bind   loxP: Cre-mediated recombination occurs in the 8-bp core sequence (GCATACAT). Cre recombinase
   7897..8077    +  LTR            5' LTR (truncated): truncated 5' long terminal repeat (LTR) from HIV-1
   8102..8120    -  promoter       SP6 promoter: promoter for bacteriophage SP6 RNA polymerase
   8348..8627    +  CDS            TcR (fragment): tetracycline efflux protein; tet; confers resistance to tetracycline
   8628..8676    -  misc_feature   bom (fragment): basis of mobility region from pBR322
   8778..8813    -  CDS            rop (fragment): Rop protein, which maintains plasmids at low copy number; rop
   8908..9012    +  promoter       AmpR promoter: bla
   9013..9873    +  CDS            AmpR: β-lactamase; bla; confers resistance to ampicillin, carbenicillin, and related antibiotics
  10044..10632   +  rep_origin     ori: high-copy-number ColE1/pMB1/pBR322/pUC origin of replication
  10815..10871   +  CDS            lacI (fragment): lac repressor; lacI; The lac repressor binds to the lac operator to inhibit transcription in E. coli. This inhibition can be relieved by adding lactose or isopropyl-β-D-thiogalactopyranoside (IPTG).
  10878..11207   +  promoter       SV40 promoter: SV40 enhancer and early promoter
  11407..11526   +  CDS            gpt (fragment): XGPT_ECOLI - Also known as gpp, gxu. Experimental evidence at protein level: Swiss-Prot protein existence level 1. Purine salvage pathway enzyme that catalyzes the transfer of the ribosyl-5-phosphate group from 5-phospho-alpha-D-ribose 1- diphosphate (PRPP) to the N9 position of the 6-oxopurines guanine and xanthine to form the corresponding ribonucleotides GMP (guanosine 5'- monophosphate) and XMP (xanthosine 5'-monophosphate), with the release of PPi. To a lesser extent, also acts on hypoxanthine (PubMed:9100006, PubMed:3886014). Does not ribophosphorylate adenine (PubMed:3886014). From Esch
  11526..11861   +  CDS            gpt (fragment): XGPT_ECOLI - Also known as gpp, gxu. Experimental evidence at protein level: Swiss-Prot protein existence level 1. Purine salvage pathway enzyme that catalyzes the transfer of the ribosyl-5-phosphate group from 5-phospho-alpha-D-ribose 1- diphosphate (PRPP) to the N9 position of the 6-oxopurines guanine and xanthine to form the corresponding ribonucleotides GMP (guanosine 5'- monophosphate) and XMP (xanthosine 5'-monophosphate), with the release of PPi. To a lesser extent, also acts on hypoxanthine (PubMed:9100006, PubMed:3886014). Does not ribophosphorylate adenine (PubMed:3886014). From Esch
  11956..12261   +  CDS            frsA (fragment): FRSA_ECOLI - Also known as yafA. Experimental evidence at protein level: Swiss-Prot protein existence level 1. Catalyzes the hydrolysis of esters (PubMed:15808744). Displays esterase activity toward pNP-butyrate (PubMed:15808744). May stimulate mixed-acid fermentation by acting as a fermentation/respiration switch that down-regulates respiration and up- regulates fermentation rates (PubMed:15169777). From Escherichia coli (strain K12).
  12265..12339   +  CDS            small t antigen (fragment): SV40 (simian virus 40) small t antigen
  12341..12406   +  intron         small t intron: SV40 (simian virus 40) small t antigen intron
  12536..12556   +  CDS            SV40 NLS: nuclear localization signal of SV40 (simian virus 40) large T antigen
  12875..12958   +  CDS            large T antigen (fragment): large T antigen from SV40 (simian virus 40)
  12981..13115   +  polyA_signal   SV40 poly(A) signal: SV40 polyadenylation signal
>Addgene plasmid #21627 | pKP332 (Lenti-OSK1) | depositor full sequence | sequence record 9933 | Author sequence
GTTGGAAGGGCTAATTCACTCCCAAAGAAGACAAGATATCCTTGATCTGTGGATCTACCACACACAAGGC
TACTTCCCTGATTAGCAGAACTACACACCAGGGCCAGGGGTCAGATATCCACTGACCTTTGGATGGTGCT
ACAAGCTAGTACCAGTTGAGCCAGATAAGGTAGAAGAGGCCAATAAAGGAGAGAACACCAGCTTGTTACA
CCCTGTGAGCCTGCATGGGATGGATGACCCGGAGAGAGAAGTGTTAGAGTGGAGGTTTGACAGCCGCCTA
GCATTTCATCACGTGGCCCGAGAGCTGCATCCGGAGTACTTCAAGAACTGCTGATATCGAGCTTGCTACA
AGGGACTTTCCGCTGGGGACTTTCCAGGGAGGCGTGGCCTGGGCGGGACTGGGGAGTGGCGAGCCCTCAG
ATCCTGCATATAAGCAGCTGCTTTTTGCCTGTACTGGGTCTCTCTGGTTAGACCAGATCTGAGCCTGGGA
GCTCTCTGGCTAACTAGGGAACCCACTGCTTAAGCCTCAATAAAGCTTGCCTTGAGTGCTTCAAGTAGTG
TGTGCCCGTCTGTTGTGTGACTCTGGTAACTAGAGATCCCTCAGACCCTTTTAGTCAGTGTGGAAAATCT
CTAGCAGTGGCGCCCGAACAGGGACTTGAAAGCGAAAGGGAAACCAGAGGAGCTCTCTCGACGCAGGACT
CGGCTTGCTGAAGCGCGCACGGCAAGAGGCGAGGGGCGGCGACTGGTGAGTACGCCAAAAATTTTGACTA
GCGGAGGCTAGAAGGAGAGAGATGGGTGCGAGAGCGTCAGTATTAAGCGGGGGAGAATTAGATCGCGATG
GGAAAAAATTCGGTTAAGGCCAGGGGGAAAGAAAAAATATAAATTAAAACATATAGTATGGGCAAGCAGG
GAGCTAGAACGATTCGCAGTTAATCCTGGCCTGTTAGAAACATCAGAAGGCTGTAGACAAATACTGGGAC
AGCTACAACCATCCCTTCAGACAGGATCAGAAGAACTTAGATCATTATATAATACAGTAGCAACCCTCTA
TTGTGTGCATCAAAGGATAGAGATAAAAGACACCAAGGAAGCTTTAGACAAGATAGAGGAAGAGCAAAAC
AAAAGTAAGACCACCGCACAGCAAGCGGCCGCTGATCTTCAGACCTGGAGGAGGAGATATGAGGGACAAT
TGGAGAAGTGAATTATATAAATATAAAGTAGTAAAAATTGAACCATTAGGAGTAGCACCCACCAAGGCAA
AGAGAAGAGTGGTGCAGAGAGAAAAAAGAGCAGTGGGAATAGGAGCTTTGTTCCTTGGGTTCTTGGGAGC
AGCAGGAAGCACTATGGGCGCAGCGTCAATGACGCTGACGGTACAGGCCAGACAATTATTGTCTGGTATA
GTGCAGCAGCAGAACAATTTGCTGAGGGCTATTGAGGCGCAACAGCATCTGTTGCAACTCACAGTCTGGG
GCATCAAGCAGCTCCAGGCAAGAATCCTGGCTGTGGAAAGATACCTAAAGGATCAACAGCTCCTGGGGAT
TTGGGGTTGCTCTGGAAAACTCATTTGCACCACTGCTGTGCCTTGGAATGCTAGTTGGAGTAATAAATCT
CTGGAACAGATTTGGAATCACACGACCTGGATGGAGTGGGACAGAGAAATTAACAATTACACAAGCTTAA
TACACTCCTTAATTGAAGAATCGCAAAACCAGCAAGAAAAGAATGAACAAGAATTATTGGAATTAGATAA
ATGGGCAAGTTTGTGGAATTGGTTTAACATAACAAATTGGCTGTGGTATATAAAATTATTCATAATGATA
GTAGGAGGCTTGGTAGGTTTAAGAATAGTTTTTGCTGTACTTTCTATAGTGAATAGAGTTAGGCAGGGAT
ATTCACCATTATCGTTTCAGACCCACCTCCCAACCCCGAGGGGACCCGACAGGCCCGAAGGAATAGAAGA
AGAAGGTGGAGAGAGAGACAGAGACAGATCCATTCGATTAGTGAACGGATCTCGACGGTATCGATGTCGA
CGATAAGCTTTGCAAAGATGGATAAAGTTTTAAACAGAGAGGAATCTTTGCAGCTAATGGACCTTCTAGG
TCTTGAAAGGAGTGGGAATTGGCTCCGGTGCCCGTCAGTGGGCAGAGCGCACATCGCCCACAGTCCCCGA
GAAGTTGGGGGGAGGGGTCGGCAATTGAACCGGTGCCTAGAGAAGGTGGCGCGGGGTAAACTGGGAAAGT
GATGTCGTGTACTGGCTCCGCCTTTTTCCCGAGGGTGGGGGAGAACCGTATATAAGTGCAGTAGTCGCCG
TGAACGTTCTTTTTCGCAACGGGTTTGCCGCCAGAACACAGGTAAGTGCCGTGTGTGGTTCCCGCGGGCC
TGGCCTCTTTACGGGTTATGGCCCTTGCGTGCCTTGAATTACTTCCACTGGCTGCAGTACGTGATTCTTG
ATCCCGAGCTTCGGGTTGGAAGTGGGTGGGAGAGTTCGAGGCCTTGCGCTTAAGGAGCCCCTTCGCCTCG
TGCTTGAGTTGAGGCCTGGCCTGGGCGCTGGGGCCGCCGCGTGCGAATCTGGTGGCACCTTCGCGCCTGT
CTCGCTGCTTTCGATAAGTCTCTAGCCATTTAAAATTTTTGATGACCTGCTGCGACGCTTTTTTTCTGGC
AAGATAGTCTTGTAAATGCGGGCCAAGATCTGCACACTGGTATTTCGGTTTTTGGGGCCGCGGGCGGCGA
CGGGGCCCGTGCGTCCCAGCGCACATGTTCGGCGAGGCGGGGCCTGCGAGCGCGGCCACCGAGAATCGGA
CGGGGGTAGTCTCAAGCTGGCCGGCCTGCTCTGGTGCCTGGCCTCGCGCCGCCGTGTATCGCCCCGCCCT
GGGCGGCAAGGCTGGCCCGGTCGGCACCAGTTGCGTGAGCGGAAAGATGGCCGCTTCCCGGCCCTGCTGC
AGGGAGCTCAAAATGGAGGACGCGGCGCTCGGGAGAGCGGGCGGGTGAGTCACCCACACAAAGGAAAAGG
GCCTTTCCGTCCTCAGCCGTCGCTTCATGTGACTCCACGGAGTACCGGGCGCCGTCCAGGCACCTCGATT
AGTTCTCGAGCTTTTGGAGTACGTCGTCTTTAGGTTGGGGGGAGGGGTTTTATGCGATGGAGTTTCCCCA
CACTGAGTGGGTGGAGACTGAAGTTAGGCCAGCTTGGCACTTGATGTAATTCTCCTTGGAATTTGCCCTT
TTTGAGTTTGGATCTTGGTTCATTCTCAAGCCTCAGACAGTGGTTCAAAGTTTTTTTCTTCCATTTCAGG
TGTCGTGAGGAATTTCGACATTTAAATCCACCATGGCGGGACACCTGGCTTCGGATTTCGCCTTCTCGCC
CCCTCCAGGTGGTGGAGGTGATGGGCCAGGGGGGCCGGAGCCGGGCTGGGTTGATCCTCGGACCTGGCTA
AGCTTCCAAGGCCCTCCTGGAGGGCCAGGAATCGGGCCGGGGGTTGGGCCAGGCTCTGAGGTGTGGGGGA
TTCCCCCATGCCCCCCGCCGTATGAGTTCTGTGGGGGGATGGCGTACTGTGGGCCCCAGGTTGGAGTGGG
GCTAGTGCCCCAAGGCGGCTTGGAGACCTCTCAGCCTGAGGGCGAAGCAGGAGTCGGGGTGGAGAGCAAC
TCCGATGGGGCCTCCCCGGAGCCCTGCACCGTCACCCCTGGTGCCGTGAAGCTGGAGAAGGAGAAGCTGG
AGCAAAACCCGGAGGAGTCCCAGGACATCAAAGCTCTGCAGAAAGAACTCGAGCAATTTGCCAAGCTCCT
GAAGCAGAAGAGGATCACCCTGGGATATACACAGGCCGATGTGGGGCTCACCCTGGGGGTTCTATTTGGG
AAGGTATTCAGCCAAACGACCATCTGCCGCTTTGAGGCTCTGCAGCTTAGCTTCAAGAACATGTGTAAGC
TGCGGCCCTTGCTGCAGAAGTGGGTGGAGGAAGCTGACAACAATGAAAATCTTCAGGAGATATGCAAAGC
AGAAACCCTCGTGCAGGCCCGAAAGAGAAAGCGAACCAGTATCGAGAACCGAGTGAGAGGCAACCTGGAG
AATTTGTTCCTGCAGTGCCCGAAACCCACACTGCAGCAGATCAGCCACATCGCCCAGCAGCTTGGGCTCG
AGAAGGATGTGGTCCGAGTGTGGTTCTGTAACCGGCGCCAGAAGGGCAAGCGATCAAGCAGCGACTATGC
ACAACGAGAGGATTTTGAGGCTGCTGGGTCTCCTTTCTCAGGGGGACCAGTGTCCTTTCCTCTGGCCCCA
GGGCCCCATTTTGGTACCCCAGGCTATGGGAGCCCTCACTTCACTGCACTGTACTCCTCGGTCCCTTTCC
CTGAGGGGGAAGCCTTTCCCCCTGTCTCCGTCACCACTCTGGGCTCTCCCATGCATTCAAACGGATCCGG
AGCCACGAACTTCTCTCTGTTAAAGCAAGCAGGAGATGTTGAAGAAAACCCCGGGCCTATGTACAACATG
ATGGAGACGGAGCTGAAGCCGCCGGGCCCGCAGCAAACTTCGGGGGGCGGCGGCGGCAACTCCACCGCGG
CGGCGGCCGGCGGCAACCAGAAAAACAGCCCGGACCGCGTCAAGCGGCCCATGAATGCCTTCATGGTGTG
GTCCCGCGGGCAGCGGCGCAAGATGGCCCAGGAGAACCCCAAGATGCACAACTCGGAGATCAGCAAGCGC
CTGGGCGCCGAGTGGAAACTTTTGTCGGAGACGGAGAAGCGGCCGTTCATCGACGAGGCTAAGCGGCTGC
GAGCGCTGCACATGAAGGAGCACCCGGATTATAAATACCGGCCCCGGCGGAAAACCAAGACGCTCATGAA
GAAGGATAAGTACACGCTGCCCGGCGGGCTGCTGGCCCCCGGCGGCAATAGCATGGCGAGCGGGGTCGGG
GTGGGCGCCGGCCTGGGCGCGGGCGTGAACCAGCGCATGGACAGTTACGCGCACATGAACGGCTGGAGCA
ACGGCAGCTACAGCATGATGCAGGACCAGCTGGGCTACCCGCAGCACCCGGGCCTCAATGCGCACGGCGC
AGCGCAGATGCAGCCCATGCACCGCTACGACGTGAGCGCCCTGCAGTACAACTCCATGACCAGCTCGCAG
ACCTACATGAACGGCTCGCCCACCTACAGCATGTCCTACTCGCAGCAGGGCACCCCTGGCATGGCTCTTG
GCTCCATGGGTTCGGTGGTCAAGTCCGAGGCCAGCTCCAGCCCCCCTGTGGTTACCTCTTCCTCCCACTC
CAGGGCGCCCTGCCAGGCCGGGGACCTCCGGGACATGATCAGCATGTATCTCCCCGGCGCCGAGGTGCCG
GAACCCGCCGCCCCCAGCAGACTTCACATGTCCCAGCACTACCAGAGCGGCCCGGTGCCCGGCACGGCCA
TTAACGGCACACTGCCCCTCTCACACATGGGATCCGGAGCCACGAACTTCTCTCTGTTAAAGCAAGCAGG
AGATGTTGAAGAAAACCCCGGGCCTATGGCTGTCAGCGACGCGCTGCTCCCATCTTTCTCCACGTTCGCG
TCTGGCCCGGCGGGAAGGGAGAAGACACTGCGTCAAGCAGGTGCCCCGAATAACCGCTGGCGGGAGGAGC
TCTCCCACATGAAGCGACTTCCCCCAGTGCTTCCCGGCCGCCCCTATGACCTGGCGGCGGCGACCGTGGC
CACAGACCTGGAGAGCGGCGGAGCCGGTGCGGCTTGCGGCGGTAGCAACCTGGCGCCCCTACCTCGGAGA
GAGACCGAGGAGTTCAACGATCTCCTGGACCTGGACTTTATTCTCTCCAATTCGCTGACCCATCCTCCGG
AGTCAGTGGCCGCCACCGTGTCCTCGTCAGCGTCAGCCTCCTCTTCGTCGTCGCCGTCGAGCAGCGGCCC
TGCCAGCGCGCCCTCCACCTGCAGCTTCACCTATCCGATCCGGGCCGGGAACGACCCGGGCGTGGCGCCG
GGCGGCACGGGCGGAGGCCTCCTCTATGGCAGGGAGTCCGCTCCCCCTCCGACGGCTCCCTTCAACCTGG
CGGACATCAACGACGTGAGCCCCTCGGGCGGCTTCGTGGCCGAGCTCCTGCGGCCAGAATTGGACCCGGT
GTACATTCCGCCGCAGCAGCCGCAGCCGCCAGGTGGCGGGCTGATGGGCAAGTTCGTGCTGAAGGCGTCG
CTGAGCGCCCCTGGCAGCGAGTACGGCAGCCCGTCGGTCATCAGCGTCAGCAAAGGCAGCCCTGACGGCA
GCCACCCGGTGGTGGTGGCGCCCTACAACGGCGGGCCGCCGCGCACGTGCCCCAAGATCAAGCAGGAGGC
GGTCTCTTCGTGCACCCACTTGGGCGCTGGACCCCCTCTCAGCAATGGCCACCGGCCGGCTGCACACGAC
TTCCCCCTGGGGCGGCAGCTCCCCAGCAGGACTACCCCGACCCTGGGTCTTGAGGAAGTGCTGAGCAGCA
GGGACTGTCACCCTGCCCTGCCGCTTCCTCCCGGCTTCCATCCCCACCCGGGGCCCAATTACCCATCCTT
CCTGCCCGATCAGATGCAGCCGCAAGTCCCGCCGCTCCATTACCAAGAGCTCATGCCACCCGGTTCCTGC
ATGCCAGAGGAGCCCAAGCCAAAGAGGGGAAGACGATCGTGGCCCCGGAAAAGGACCGCCACCCACACTT
GTGATTACGCGGGCTGCGGCAAAACCTACACAAAGAGTTCCCATCTCAAGGCACACCTGCGAACCCACAC
AGGTGAGAAACCTTACCACTGTGACTGGGACGGCTGTGGATGGAAATTCGCCCGCTCAGATGAACTGACC
AGGCACTACCGTAAACACACGGGGCACCGCCCGTTCCAGTGCCAAAAATGCGACCGAGCATTTTCCAGGT
CGGACCACCTCGCCTTACACATGAAGAGGCATTTTTAAATTTAAATTTAATTAATCTCGACGGTATCGGT
TAACTTTTAAAAGAAAAGGGGGGATTGGGGGGTACAGTGCAGGGGAAAGAATAGTAGACATAATAGCAAC
AGACATACAAACTAAAGAATTACAAAAACAAATTACAAAAATTCAAAATTTTCCGATCACGAGACTAGCC
TCGAGGGAATTCCGATAATCAACCTCTGGATTACAAAATTTGTGAAAGATTGACTGGTATTCTTAACTAT
GTTGCTCCTTTTACGCTATGTGGATACGCTGCTTTAATGCCTTTGTATCATGCTATTGCTTCCCGTATGG
CTTTCATTTTCTCCTCCTTGTATAAATCCTGGTTGCTGTCTCTTTATGAGGAGTTGTGGCCCGTTGTCAG
GCAACGTGGCGTGGTGTGCACTGTGTTTGCTGACGCAACCCCCACTGGTTGGGGCATTGCCACCACCTGT
CAGCTCCTTTCCGGGACTTTCGCTTTCCCCCTCCCTATTGCCACGGCGGAACTCATCGCCGCCTGCCTTG
CCCGCTGCTGGACAGGGGCTCGGCTGTTGGGCACTGACAATTCCGTGGTGTTGTCGGGGAAGCTGACGTC
CTTTCCATGGCTGCTCGCCTGTGTTGCCACCTGGATTCTGCGCGGGACGTCCTTCTGCTACGTCCCTTCG
GCCCTCAATCCAGCGGACCTTCCTTCCCGCGGCCTGCTGCCGGCTCTGCGGCCTCTTCCGCGTCTTCGCC
TTCGCCCTCAGACGAGTCGGATCTCCCTTTGGGCCGCCTCCCCGCATCGGGAATTCGCTCAAGCTTCGAA
TTAATTCTGCAGAGCTCGGTACCTTTAAGACCAATGACTTACAAGGCAGCTGTAGATCTTAGCCACTTTT
TAAAAGAAAAGGGGGGACTGGAAGGGCTAATTCACTCCCAACGAAGACAAGATGGGATCAATTCACCATG
GGAATAACTTCGTATAGCATACATTATACGAAGTTATGCTGCTTTTTGCTTGTACTGGGTCTCTCTGGTT
AGACCAGATCTGAGCCTGGGAGCTCTCTGGCTAACTAGGGAACCCACTGCTTAAGCCTCAATAAAGCTTG
CCTTGAGTGCTTCAAGTAGTGTGTGCCCGTCTGTTGTGTGACTCTGGTAACTAGAGATCCCTCAGACCCT
TTTAGTCAGTGTGGAAAATCTCTAGCAGCATCTAGAATTAATTCCGTGTATTCTATAGTGTCACCTAAAT
CGTATGTGTATGATACATAAGGTTATGTATTAATTGTAGCCGCGTTCTAACGACAATATGTACAAGCCTA
ATTGTGTAGCATCTGGCTTACTGAAGCAGACCCTATCATCTCTCTCGTAAACTGCCGTCAGAGTCGGTTT
GGTTGGACGAACCTTCTGAGTTTCTGGTAACGCCGTCCCGCACCCGGAAATGGTCAGCGAACCAATCAGC
AGGGTCATCGCTAGCCAGATCCTCTACGCCGGACGCATCGTGGCCGGCATCACCGGCGCCACAGGTGCGG
TTGCTGGCGCCTATATCGCCGACATCACCGATGGGGAAGATCGGGCTCGCCACTTCGGGCTCATGAGCGC
TTGTTTCGGCGTGGGTATGGTGGCAGGCCCCGTGGCCGGGGGACTGTTGGGCGCCATCTCCTTGCATGCA
CCATTCCTTGCGGCGGCGGTGCTCAACGGCCTCAACCTACTACTGGGCTGCTTCCTAATGCAGGAGTCGC
ATAAGGGAGAGCGTCGAATGGTGCACTCTCAGTACAATCTGCTCTGATGCCGCATAGTTAAGCCAGCCCC
GACACCCGCCAACACCCGCTGACGCGCCCTGACGGGCTTGTCTGCTCCCGGCATCCGCTTACAGACAAGC
TGTGACCGTCTCCGGGAGCTGCATGTGTCAGAGGTTTTCACCGTCATCACCGAAACGCGCGAGACGAAAG
GGCCTCGTGATACGCCTATTTTTATAGGTTAATGTCATGATAATAATGGTTTCTTAGACGTCAGGTGGCA
CTTTTCGGGGAAATGTGCGCGGAACCCCTATTTGTTTATTTTTCTAAATACATTCAAATATGTATCCGCT
CATGAGACAATAACCCTGATAAATGCTTCAATAATATTGAAAAAGGAAGAGTATGAGTATTCAACATTTC
CGTGTCGCCCTTATTCCCTTTTTTGCGGCATTTTGCCTTCCTGTTTTTGCTCACCCAGAAACGCTGGTGA
AAGTAAAAGATGCTGAAGATCAGTTGGGTGCACGAGTGGGTTACATCGAACTGGATCTCAACAGCGGTAA
GATCCTTGAGAGTTTTCGCCCCGAAGAACGTTTTCCAATGATGAGCACTTTTAAAGTTCTGCTATGTGGC
GCGGTATTATCCCGTATTGACGCCGGGCAAGAGCAACTCGGTCGCCGCATACACTATTCTCAGAATGACT
TGGTTGAGTACTCACCAGTCACAGAAAAGCATCTTACGGATGGCATGACAGTAAGAGAATTATGCAGTGC
TGCCATAACCATGAGTGATAACACTGCGGCCAACTTACTTCTGACAACGATCGGAGGACCGAAGGAGCTA
ACCGCTTTTTTGCACAACATGGGGGATCATGTAACTCGCCTTGATCGTTGGGAACCGGAGCTGAATGAAG
CCATACCAAACGACGAGCGTGACACCACGATGCCTGTAGCAATGGCAACAACGTTGCGCAAACTATTAAC
TGGCGAACTACTTACTCTAGCTTCCCGGCAACAATTAATAGACTGGATGGAGGCGGATAAAGTTGCAGGA
CCACTTCTGCGCTCGGCCCTTCCGGCTGGCTGGTTTATTGCTGATAAATCTGGAGCCGGTGAGCGTGGGT
CTCGCGGTATCATTGCAGCACTGGGGCCAGATGGTAAGCCCTCCCGTATCGTAGTTATCTACACGACGGG
GAGTCAGGCAACTATGGATGAACGAAATAGACAGATCGCTGAGATAGGTGCCTCACTGATTAAGCATTGG
TAACTGTCAGACCAAGTTTACTCATATATACTTTAGATTGATTTAAAACTTCATTTTTAATTTAAAAGGA
TCTAGGTGAAGATCCTTTTTGATAATCTCATGACCAAAATCCCTTAACGTGAGTTTTCGTTCCACTGAGC
GTCAGACCCCGTAGAAAAGATCAAAGGATCTTCTTGAGATCCTTTTTTTCTGCGCGTAATCTGCTGCTTG
CAAACAAAAAAACCACCGCTACCAGCGGTGGTTTGTTTGCCGGATCAAGAGCTACCAACTCTTTTTCCGA
AGGTAACTGGCTTCAGCAGAGCGCAGATACCAAATACTGTCCTTCTAGTGTAGCCGTAGTTAGGCCACCA
CTTCAAGAACTCTGTAGCACCGCCTACATACCTCGCTCTGCTAATCCTGTTACCAGTGGCTGCTGCCAGT
GGCGATAAGTCGTGTCTTACCGGGTTGGACTCAAGACGATAGTTACCGGATAAGGCGCAGCGGTCGGGCT
GAACGGGGGGTTCGTGCACACAGCCCAGCTTGGAGCGAACGACCTACACCGAACTGAGATACCTACAGCG
TGAGCATTGAGAAAGCGCCACGCTTCCCGAAGGGAGAAAGGCGGACAGGTATCCGGTAAGCGGCAGGGTC
GGAACAGGAGAGCGCACGAGGGAGCTTCCAGGGGGAAACGCCTGGTATCTTTATAGTCCTGTCGGGTTTC
GCCACCTCTGACTTGAGCGTCGATTTTTGTGATGCTCGTCAGGGGGGCGGAGCCTATGGAAAAACGCCAG
CAACGCGGCCTTTTTACGGTTCCTGGCCTTTTGCTGGCCTTTTGCTCACATGTTCTTTCCTGCGTTATCC
CCTGATTCTGTGGATAACCGTATTACCGCCTTTGAGTGAGCTGATACCGCTCGCCGCAGCCGAACGACCG
AGCGCAGCGAGTCAGTGAGCGAGGAAGCGGAAGAGCGCCCAATACGCAAACCGCCTCTCCCCGCGCGTTG
GCCGATTCATTAATGCAGCTGTGGAATGTGTGTCAGTTAGGGTGTGGAAAGTCCCCAGGCTCCCCAGCAG
GCAGAAGTATGCAAAGCATGCATCTCAATTAGTCAGCAACCAGGTGTGGAAAGTCCCCAGGCTCCCCAGC
AGGCAGAAGTATGCAAAGCATGCATCTCAATTAGTCAGCAACCATAGTCCCGCCCCTAACTCCGCCCATC
CCGCCCCTAACTCCGCCCAGTTCCGCCCATTCTCCGCCCCATGGCTGACTAATTTTTTTTATTTATGCAG
AGGCCGAGGCCGCCTCGGCCTCTGAGCTATTCCAGAAGTAGTGAGGAGGCTTTTTTGGAGGCCTAGGCTT
TTGCAAAAAGCTTGGACACAAGACAGGCTTGCGAGATATGTTTGAGAATACCACTTTATCCCGCGTCAGG
GAGAGGCAGTGCGTAAAAAGACGCGGACTCATGTGAAATACTGGTTTTTAGTGCGCCAGATCTCTATAAT
CTCGCGCAACCTATTTTCCCCTCGAACACTTTTTAAGCCGTAGATAAACAGGCTGGGACACTTCACATGA
GCGAAAAATACATCGTCACCTGGGACATGTTGCAGATCCATGCACGTAAACTCGCAAGCCGACTGATGCC
TTCTGAACAATGGAAAGGCATTATTGCCGTAAGCCGTGGCGGTCTGTACCGGGTGCGTTACTGGCGCGTG
AACTGGGTATTCGTCATGTCGATACCGTTTGTATTTCCAGCTACGATCACGACAACCAGCGCGAGCTTAA
AGTGCTGAAACGCGCAGAAGGCGATGGCGAAGGCTTCATCGTTATTGATGACCTGGTGGATACCGGTGGT
ACTGCGGTTGCGATTCGTGAAATGTATCCAAAAGCGCACTTTGTCACCATCTTCGCAAAACCGGCTGGTC
GTCCGCTGGTTGATGACTATGTTGTTGATATCCCGCAAGATACCTGGATTGAACAGCCGTGGGATATGGG
CGTCGTATTCGTCCCGCCAATCTCCGGTCGCTAATCTTTTCAACGCCTGGCACTGCCGGGCGTTGTTCTT
TTTAACTTCAGGCGGGTTACAATAGTTTCCAGTAAGTATTCTGGAGGCTGCATCCATGACACAGGCAAAC
CTGAGCGAAACCCTGTTCAAACCCCGCTTTAAACATCCTGAAACCTCGACGCTAGTCCGCCGCTTTAATC
ACGGCGCACAACCGCCTGTGCAGTCGGCCCTTGATGGTAAAACCATCCCTCACTGGTATCGCATGATTAA
CCGTCTGATGTGGATCTGGCGCGGCATTGACCCACGCGAAATCCTCGACGTCCAGGCACGTATTGTGATG
AGCGATGCCGAACGTACCGACGATGATTTATACGATACGGTGATTGGCTACCGTGGCGGCAACTGGATTT
ATGAGTGGGCCCCGGATCTTTGTGAAGGAACCTTACTTCTGTGGTGTGACATAATTGGACAAACTACCTA
CAGAGATTTAAAGCTCTAAGGTAAATATAAAATTTTTAAGTGTATAATGTGTTAAACTACTGATTCTAAT
TGTTTGTGTATTTTAGATTCCAACCTATGGAACTGATGAATGGGAGCAGTGGTGGAATGCCTTTAATGAG
GAAAACCTGTTTTGCTCAGAAGAAATGCCATCTAGTGATGATGAGGCTACTGCTGACTCTCAACATTCTA
CTCCTCCAAAAAAGAAGAGAAAGGTAGAAGACCCCAAGGACTTTCCTTCAGAATTGCTAAGTTTTTTGAG
TCATGCTGTGTTTAGTAATAGAACTCTTGCTTGCTTTGCTATTTACACCACAAAGGAAAAAGCTGCACTG
CTATACAAGAAAATTATGGAAAAATATTCTGTAACCTTTATAAGTAGGCATAACAGTTATAATCATAACA
TACTGTTTTTTCTTACTCCACACAGGCATAGAGTGTCTGCTATTAATAACTATGCTCAAAAATTGTGTAC
CTTTAGCTTTTTAATTTGTAAAGGGGTTAATAAGGAATATTTGATGTATAGTGCCTTGACTAGAGATCAT
AATCAGCCATACCACATTTGTAGAGGTTTTACTTGCTTTAAAAAACCTCCCACACCTCCCCCTGAACCTG
AAACATAAAATGAATGCAATTGTTGTTGTTAACTTGTTTATTGCAGCTTATAATGGTTACAAATAAAGCA
ATAGCATCACAAATTTCACAAATAAAGCATTTTTTTCACTGCATTCTAGTTGTGGTTTGTCCAAACTCAT
CAATGTATCTTATCATGTCTGGATCAACTGGATAACTCAAGCTAACCAAAATCATCCCAAACTTCCCACC
CCATACCCTATTACCACTGCCAATTACCTAGTGGTTTCATTTACTCTAAACCTGTGATTCCTCTGAATTA
TTTTCATTTTAAAGAAATTGTATTTGTTAAATATGTACTACAAACTTAGTA
