>Addgene plasmid #21627 | pKP332 (Lenti-OSK1) | addgene partial sequence | sequence record 62458 | hKLF4-R 5'-ggtcagcgaattggagagaa-3'
CGTTGAACTCCTCGGTCTCTCTCCGAGGTAGGGGCGCCAGGTTGCTACCGCCGCAAGCCGCACCGGCTCC
GCCGCTCTCCAGGTCTGTGGCCACGGTCGCCGCCGCCAGGTCATAGGGGCGGCCGGGAAGCACTGGGGGA
AGTCGCTTCATGTGGGAGAGCTCCTCCCGCCAGCGGTTATTCGGGGCACCTGCTTGACGCAGTGTCTTCT
CCCTTCCCGCCGGGCCAGACGCGAACGTGGAGAAAGATGGGAGCAGCGCGTCGCTGACAGCCATAGGCCC
GGGGTTTTCTTCAACATCTCCTGCTTGCTTTAACAGAGAGAAGTTCGTGGCTCCGGATCCCATGTGTGAG
AGGGGCAGTGTGCCGTTAATGGCCGTGCCGGGCACCGGGCCGCTCTGGTAGTGCTGGGACATGTGAAGTC
TGCTGGGGGCGGCGGGTTCCGGCACCTCGGCGCCGGGGAGATACATGCTGATCATGTCCCGGAGGTCCCC
GGCCTGGCAGGGCGCCCTGGAGTGGGAGGAAGAGGTAACCACAGGGGGGCTGGAGCTGGCCTCGGACTTG
ACCACCGAACCCATGGAGCCAAGAGCCATGCCAGGGGTGCCCTGCTGCGAGTAGGACATGCTGTAGGTGG
GCGAGCCGTTCATGTAGGTCTGCGAGCTGGTCATGGAGTTGTACTGCAGGGCGCTCACGTCGTAGCGGTG
CATGGGCTGCATCTGCGCTGCGCCGTGCGCATTGAGGCCCGGGTGCTGCGGGTAGCCCAGCTGGTCCTGC
ATCATGCTGTAGCTGCCGTTGCTCCAGCCGTTCATGTGCGCGTAACTGTCCATGCGCTGGTTCACGCCCG
CGCCCAGGCCGGCGCCCACCCCGACCCCGCTCGCCATGCTATTGCCGCCGGGGGCCAGCAGCCCGCCGGG
CAGCGTGTACTTATCCTTCTTCATGAGCGTCTTGGTTTTCCGCCGGGGCCGGTATTTATAATCCGGGTGC
T
