>Addgene plasmid #21627 | pKP332 (Lenti-OSK1) | addgene partial sequence | sequence record 62463 | hSOX2-r 5'-gttcatgtgcgcgtaactgt-3'
CGCGCCCAGGCCGGCGCCCACCCCGACCCCGCTCGCCATGCTATTGCCGCCGGGGGCCAGCAGCCCGCCG
GGCAGCGTGTACTTATCCTTCTTCATGAGCGTCTTGGTTTTCCGCCGGGGCCGGTATTTATAATCCGGGT
GCTCCTTCATGTGCAGCGCTCGCAGCCGCTTAGCCTCGTCGATGAACGGCCGCTTCTCCGTCTCCGACAA
AAGTTTCCACTCGGCGCCCAGGCGCTTGCTGATCTCCGAGTTGTGCATCTTGGGGTTCTCCTGGGCCATC
TTGCGCCGCTGCCCGCGGGACCACACCATGAAGGCATTCATGGGCCGCTTGACGCGGTCCGGGCTGTTTT
TCTGGTTGCCGCCGGCCGCCGCCGCGGTGGAGTTGCCGCCGCCGCCCCCCGAAGTTTGCTGCGGGCCCGG
CGGCTTCAGCTCCGTCTCCATCATGTTGTACATAGGCCCGGGGTTTTCTTCAACATCTCCTGCTTGCTTT
AACAGAGAGAAGTTCGTGGCTCCGGATCCGTTTGAATGCATGGGAGAGCCCAGAGTGGTGACGGAGACAG
GGGGAAAGGCTTCCCCCTCAGGGAAAGGGACCGAGGAGTACAGTGCAGTGAAGTGAGGGCTCCCATAGCC
TGGGGTACCAAAATGGGGCCCTGGGGCCAGAGGAAAGGACACTGGTCCCCCTGAGAAAGGAGACCCAGCA
GCCTCAAAATCCTCTCGTTGTGCATAGTCGCTGCTTGATCGCTTGCCCTTCTGGCGCCGGTTACAGAACC
ACACTCGGACCACATCCTTCTCGAGCCCAAGCTGCTGGGCGATGTGGCTGATCTGCTGCAGTGTGGGTTT
CGGGCACTGCAGGAACAAATTCTCCAGGTTGCCTCTCACTCGGTTCTCGATACTGGTTCGCTTTCTCTTT
CGGGCCTGCACGAGGGTTTCTGCTTTGCATATCTCCTGAAGATTT
