>Addgene plasmid #21627 | pKP332 (Lenti-OSK1) | addgene partial sequence | sequence record 62465 | hOct4-R 5'-ctggttcgctttctctttcg-3'
TTCTGCTTTGCATATCTCCTGAAGATTTTCATTGTTGTCAGCTTCCTCCACCCACTTCTGCAGCAAGGGC
CGCAGCTTACACATGTTCTTGAAGCTAAGCTGCAGAGCCTCAAAGCGGCAGATGGTCGTTTGGCTGAATA
CCTTCCCAAATAGAACCCCCAGGGTGAGCCCCACATCGGCCTGTGTATATCCCAGGGTGATCCTCTTCTG
CTTCAGGAGCTTGGCAAATTGCTCGAGTTCTTTCTGCAGAGCTTTGATGTCCTGGGACTCCTCCGGGTTT
TGCTCCAGCTTCTCCTTCTCCAGCTTCACGGCACCAGGGGTGACGGTGCAGGGCTCCGGGGAGGCCCCAT
CGGAGTTGCTCTCCACCCCGACTCCTGCTTCGCCCTCAGGCTGAGAGGTCTCCAAGCCGCCTTGGGGCAC
TAGCCCCACTCCAACCTGGGGCCCACAGTACGCCATCCCCCCACAGAACTCATACGGCGGGGGGCATGGG
GGAATCCCCCACACCTCAGAGCCTGGCCCAACCCCCGGCCCGATTCCTGGCCCTCCAGGAGGGCCTTGGA
AGCTTAGCCAGGTCCGAGGATCAACCCAGCCCGGCTCCGGCCCCCCTGGCCCATCACCTCCACCACCTGG
AGGGGGCGAGAAGGCGAAATCCGAAGCCAGGTGTCCCGCCATGGTGGATTTAAATGTCGAAATTCCTCAC
GACACCTGAAATGGAAGAAAAAAACTTTGAACCACTGTCTGAGGCTTGAGAATGAACCAAGATCCAAACT
CAAAAAGGGCAAATTCCAAGGAGAATTACATCAAGTGCCAAGCTGGCCTAACTTCAGTCTCCACCCACTC
AGTGTGGGGAAACTCCATCGCATAAAACCCCTCCCCCCAACCTAAAGACGACGTACTCCAAAAGCTCGAG
AACTAATCGAGGTGCCTGGACGGCGCCCGGTACTCCGTGGAGTCACATGAAGCGACGGCTGAGGACGGAA
AGGCCCTTTTCCTTTGTGTGGGTGACTCA
