>Addgene plasmid #21627 | pKP332 (Lenti-OSK1) | addgene partial sequence | sequence record 62906 | WPRE-R 5'-CATAGCGTAAAAGGAGCAACA-3'
TTTTGTAATCCAGAGGTTGATTATCGGAATTCCCTCGAGGCTAGTCTCGTGATCGATAAAATTTTGAATT
TTTGTAATTTGTTTTTGTAATTCTTTAGTTTGTATGTCTGTTGCTATTATGTCTACNATTCTTTCCCCTG
CACTGTACCCCCCAATCCCCCCTTTTCTTTTAAAAGTTAACCGATACCGTCGAGATTAATTAAATTTAAA
TTTAAAAATGCCTCTTCATGTGTAAGGCGAGGTGGTCCGACCTGGAAAATGCTCGGTCGCATTTTTGGCA
CTGGAACGGGCGGTGCCCCGTGTGTTTACGGTAGTGCCTGGTCAGTTCATCTGAGCGGGCGAATTTCCAT
CCACAGCCGTCCCAGTCACAGTGGTAAGGTTTCTCACCTGTGTGGGTTCGCAGGTGTGCCTTGAGATGGG
AACTCTTTGTGTAGGTTTTGCCGCAGCCCGCGTAATCACAAGTGTGGGTGGCGGTCCTTTTCCGGGGCCA
CGATCGTCTTCCCCTCTTTGGCTTGGGCTCCTCTGGCATGCAGGAACCGGGTGGCATGAGCTCTTGGTAA
TGGAGCGGCGGGACTTGCGGCTGCATCTGATCGGGCAGGAAGGATGGGTAATTGGGCCCCGGGTGGGGAT
GGAAGCCGGGAGGAAGCGGCAGGGCAGGGTGACAGTCCCTGCTGCTCAGCACTTCCTCAAGACCCAGGGT
CGGGGTAGTCCTGCTGGGGAGCTGCCGCCCCAGGGGGAAGTCGTGTGCAGCCGGCCGGTGGCCATTGCTG
AGAGGGGGTCCAGCGCCCAAGTGGGTGCACGAAGAGACCGCCTCCTGCTTGATCTTGGGGCACGTGCGCG
GCGGCCCGCCGTTGTAGGGCGCCACCACCACCGGGTGGCTGCCGTCAGGGCTGCCTTTGCTGACGCTGAT
GACCGACGGGCTGCCGTACTCGCTGCCAGGGGCGCTCAGCGACGCCTTCAGCACGAACTTGCCCATCAGC
CCGCCACCTGGCGGCTGCGGCTGCTGCGGCGGAA
