>Addgene plasmid #21627 | pKP332 (Lenti-OSK1) | addgene partial sequence | sequence record 62907 | EF1a_fwd
TTTCAGGTGTCGTGAGGAATTTCGACATTTAAATCCACCATGGCGGGACACCTGGCTTCGGATTTCGCCT
TCTCGCCCCCTCCAGGTGGTGGAGGTGATGGGCCAGGGGGGCCGGAGCCGGGCTGGGTTGATCCTCGGAC
CTGGCTAAGCTTCCAAGGCCCTCCTGGAGGGCCAGGAATCGGGCCGGGGGTTGGGCCAGGCTCTGAGGTG
TGGGGGATTCCCCCATGCCCCCCGCCGTATGAGTTCTGTGGGGGGATGGCGTACTGTGGGCCCCAGGTTG
GAGTGGGGCTAGTGCCCCAAGGCGGCTTGGAGACCTCTCAGCCTGAGGGCGAAGCAGGAGTCGGGGTGGA
GAGCAACTCCGATGGGGCCTCCCCGGAGCCCTGCACCGTCACCCCTGGTGCCGTGAAGCTGGAGAAGGAG
AAGCTGGAGCAAAACCCGGAGGAGTCCCAGGACATCAAAGCTCTGCAGAAAGAACTCGAGCAATTTGCCA
AGCTCCTGAAGCAGAAGAGGATCACCCTGGGATATACACAGGCCGATGTGGGGCTCACCCTGGGGGTTCT
ATTTGGGAAGGTATTCAGCCAAACGACCATCTGCCGCTTTGAGGCTCTGCAGCTTAGCTTCAAGAACATG
TGTAAGCTGCGGCCCTTGCTGCAGAAGTGGGTGGAGGAAGCTGACAACAATGAAAATCTTCAGGAGATAT
GCAAAGCAGAAACCCTCGTGCAGGCCCGAAAGAGAAAGCGAACCAGTATCGAGAACCGAGTGAGAGGCAA
CCTGGAGAATTTGTTCCTGCAGTGCCCGAAACCCACACTGCAGCAGATCAGCCACATCGCCCAGCAGCTT
GGGCTCGAGAAGGATGTGGTCCGAGTGTGGTTCTGTAACCGGCGCCAGAAGGGCAAGCGATCAAGCAGCG
ACTATGCACAACGAGAGGATTTTGAGGCTGCTGGGTCTCCTTTCTCAGGGGGACCAGTGTCCTTTCCTCT
GGCCCCAGGGCCCCATTTTGGTACCCCAGGCTATGGGAGCCCTCACTTCACTGCACTGTACTCCTCGGTC
CC
